>Addgene plasmid #234255 | 8061-E18 | addgene full sequence | sequence record 468908 | Addgene NGS Result
CTTTCCTGCGTTATCCCCTGATTCTGTGGATAACCGTATTACCGCCTTTGAGTGAGCTGATACCGCTCGC
CGCAGCCGAACGACCGAGCGCAGCGAGTCAGTGAGCGAGGAAGCGGAAGAGCGCCCAATACGCAAACCGC
CTCTCCCCGCGCGTTGGCCGATTCATTAATGCAGCTGGCACGACAGGTTTCCCGACTGGAAAGCGGGCAG
TGAGCGCAACGCAATTAATACGCGTACCGCTAGCCAGGAAGAGTTTGTAGAAACGCAAAAAGGCCATCCG
TCAGGATGGCCTTCTGCTTAGTTTGATGCCTGGCAGTTTATGGCGGGCGTCCTGCCCGCCACCCTCCGGG
CCGTTGCTTCACAACGTTCAAATCCGCTCCCGGCGGATTTGTCCTACTCAGGAGAGCGTTCACCGACAAA
CAACAGATAAAACGAAAGGCCCAGTCTTCCGACTGAGCCTTTCGTTTTATTTGATGCCTGGCAGTTCCCT
ACTCTCGCGTTAACGCTAGCATGGATGTTTTCCCAGTCACGACGTTGTAAAACGACGGCCAGTCTTAAGC
TCGGGCCCCAAATAATGATTTTATTTTGACTGATAGTGACCTGTTCGTTGCAACAAATTGATGAGCAATG
CTTTTTTATAATGCCAACTTTGTACAAAAAAGTTGGCGAAAACCTGTACTTCCAAGGCACCATGGCGGAG
TCGGCCGGAGCCTCCTCCTTCTTCCCCCTTGTTGTCCTCCTGCTCGCCGGCAGCGGCGGGTCCGGGCCCC
GGGGGGTCCAGGCTCTGCTGTGTGCGTGCACCAGCTGCCTCCAGGCCAACTACACGTGTGAGACAGATGG
GGCCTGCATGGTTTCCATTTTCAATCTGGATGGGATGGAGCACCATGTGCGCACCTGCATCCCCAAAGTG
GAGCTGGTCCCTGCCGGGAAGCCCTTCTACTGCCTGAGCTCGGAGGACCTGCGCAACACCCACTGCTGCT
ACACTGACTACTGCAACAGGATCGACTTGAGGGTGCCCAGTGGTCACCTCAAGGAGCCTGAGCACCCGTC
CATGTGGGGCCCGGTGGAGCTGGTAGGCATCATCGCCGGCCCGGTGTTCCTCCTGTTCCTCATCATCATC
ATTGTTTTCCTTGTCATTAACTATCATCAGCGTGTCTATCACAACCGCCAGAGACTGGACATGGAAGATC
CCTCATGTGAGATGTGTCTCTCCAAAGACAAGACGCTCCAGGATCTTGTCTACGATCTCTCCACCTCAGG
GTCTGGCTCAGGGTTACCCCTCTTTGTCCAGCGCACAGTGGCCCGAACCATCGTTTTACAAGAGATTATT
GGCAAGGGTCGGTTTGGGGAAGTATGGCGGGGCCGCTGGAGGGGTGGTGATGTGGCTGTGAAAATATTCT
CTTCTCGTGAAGAACGGTCTTGGTTCAGGGAAGCAGAGATATACCAGACGGTCATGCTGCGCCATGAAAA
CATCCTTGGATTTATTGCTGCTGACAATAAAGATAATGGCACCTGGACACAGCTGTGGCTTGTTTCTGAC
TATCATGAGCACGGGTCCCTGTTTGATTATCTGAACCGGTACACAGTGACAATTGAGGGGATGATTAAGC
TGGCCTTGTCTGCTGCTAGTGGGCTGGCACACCTGCACATGGAGATCGTGGGCACCCAAGGGAAGCCTGG
AATTGCTCATCGAGACTTAAAGTCAAAGAACATTCTGGTGAAGAAAAATGGCATGTGTGCCATAGCAGAC
CTGGGCCTGGCTGTCCGTCATGATGCAGTCACTGACACCATTGACATTGCCCCGAATCAGAGGGTGGGGA
CCAAACGATACATGGCCCCTGAAGTACTTGATGAAACCATTAATATGAAACACTTTGACTCCTTTAAATG
TGCTGATATTTATGCCCTCGGGCTTGTATATTGGGAGATTGCTCGAAGATGCAATTCTGGAGGAGTCCAT
GAAGAATATCAGCTGCCATATTACGACTTAGTGCCCTCTGACCCTTCCATTGAGGAAATGCGAAAGGTTG
TATGTGATCAGAAGCTGCGTCCCAACATCCCCAACTGGTGGCAGAGTTATGAGGCACTGCGGGTGATGGG
GAAGATGATGCGAGAGTGTTGGTATGCCAACGGCGCAGCCCGCCTGACGGCCCTGCGCATCAAGAAGACC
CTCTCCCAGCTCAGCGTGCAGGAAGACGTGAAGATCTAATCAACTTTCTTGTACAAAGTTGGCATTATAA
GAAAGCATTGCTTATCAATTTGTTGCAACGAACAGGTCACTATCAGTCAAAATAAAATCATTATTTGCCA
TCCAGCTGATATCCCCTATAGTGAGTCGTATTACATGGTCATAGCTGTTTCCTGGCAGCTCTGGCCCGTG
TCTCAAAATCTCTGATGTTACATTGCACAAGATAAAAATATATCATCATGCCTCCTCTAGACCAGCCAGG
ACAGAAATGCCTCGACTTCGCTGCTACCCAAGGTTGCCGGGTGACGCACACCGTGGAAACGGATGAAGGC
ACGAACCCAGTGGACATAAGCCTGTTCGGTTCGTAAGCTGTAATGCAAGTAGCGTATGCGCTCACGCAAC
TGGTCCAGAACCTTGACCGAACGCAGCGGTGGTAACGGCGCAGTGGCGGTTTTCATGGCTTGTTATGACT
GTTTTTTTGGGGTACAGTCTATGCCTCGGGCATCCAAGCAGCAAGCGCGTTACGCCGTGGGTCGATGTTT
GATGTTATGGAGCAGCAACGATGTTACGCAGCAGGGCAGTCGCCCTAAAACAAAGTTAAACATTATGAGG
GAAGCGGTGATCGCCGAAGTATCGACTCAACTATCAGAGGTAGTTGGCGTCATCGAGCGCCATCTCGAAC
CGACGTTGCTGGCCGTACATTTGTACGGCTCCGCAGTGGATGGCGGCCTGAAGCCACACAGTGATATTGA
TTTGCTGGTTACGGTGACCGTAAGGCTTGATGAAACAACGCGGCGAGCTTTGATCAACGACCTTTTGGAA
ACTTCGGCTTCCCCTGGAGAGAGCGAGATTCTCCGCGCTGTAGAAGTCACCATTGTTGTGCACGACGACA
TCATTCCGTGGCGTTATCCAGCTAAGCGCGAACTGCAATTTGGAGAATGGCAGCGCAATGACATTCTTGC
AGGTATCTTCGAGCCAGCCACGATCGACATTGATCTGGCTATCTTGCTGACAAAAGCAAGAGAACATAGC
GTTGCCTTGGTAGGTCCAGCGGCGGAGGAACTCTTTGATCCGGTTCCTGAACAGGATCTATTTGAGGCGC
TAAATGAAACCTTAACGCTATGGAACTCGCCGCCCGACTGGGCTGGCGATGAGCGAAATGTAGTGCTTAC
GTTGTCCCGCATTTGGTACAGCGCAGTAACCGGCAAAATCGCGCCGAAGGATGTCGCTGCCGACTGGGCA
ATGGAGCGCCTGCCGGCCCAGTATCAGCCCGTCATACTTGAAGCTAGACAGGCTTATCTTGGACAAGAAG
AAGATCGCTTGGCCTCGCGCGCAGATCAGTTGGAAGAATTTGTCCACTACGTGAAAGGCGAGATCACCAA
GGTAGTCGGCAAATAACCCTCGACTCTAGAGGATCCCCGGGTACCGAGCTCGAATTCCGTGATAGGTGGG
CTGCCCTTCCTGGTTGGCTTGGTTTCATCAGCCATCCGCTTGCCCTCATCTGTTACGCCGGCGGTAGCCG
GCCAGCCTCGCAGAGCAGGATTCCCGTTGAGCACCGCCAGGTGCGAATAAGGGACAGTGAAGAAGGAACA
CCCGCTCGCGGGTGGGCCTACTTCACCTATCCTGCCCGGCTGACGCCGTTGGATACACCAAGGAAAGTCT
ACACGAACCCTTTGGCAAAATCCTGTATATCGTGCGAAAAAGGATGGATATACCGAAAAAATCGCTATAA
TGACCCCGAAGCAGGGTTATGCAGCGGAAAACGGAATTCGAGCTCGGTACCCGGGGATCCTCTAGAGTCG
AGCCACCCATGACCAAAATCCCTTAACGTGAGTTACGCGTCGTTCCACTGAGCGTCAGACCCCGTAGAAA
AGATCAAAGGATCTTCTTGAGATCCTTTTTTTCTGCGCGTAATCTGCTGCTTGCAAACAAAAAAACCACC
GCTACCAGCGGTGGTTTGTTTGCCGGATCAAGAGCTACCAACTCTTTTTCCGAAGGTAACTGGCTTCAGC
AGAGCGCAGATACCAAATACTGTTCTTCTAGTGTAGCCGTAGTTAGGCCACCACTTCAAGAACTCTGTAG
CACCGCCTACATACCTCGCTCTGCTAATCCTGTTACCAGTGGCTGCTGCCAGTGGCGATAAGTCGTGTCT
TACCGGGTTGGACTCAAGACGATAGTTACCGGATAAGGCGCAGCGGTCGGGCTGAACGGGGGGTTCGTGC
ACACAGCCCAGCTTGGAGCGAACGACCTACACCGAACTGAGATACCTACAGCGTGAGCTATGAGAAAGCG
CCACGCTTCCCGAAGGGAGAAAGGCGGACAGGTATCCGGTAAGCGGCAGGGTCGGAACAGGAGAGCGCAC
GAGGGAGCTTCCAGGGGGAAACGCCTGGTATCTTTATAGTCCTGTCGGGTTTCGCCACCTCTGACTTGAG
CGTCGATTTTTGTGATGCTCGTCAGGGGGGCGGAGCCTATGGAAAAACGCCAGCAACGCGGCCTTTTTAC
GGTTCCTGGCCTTTTGCTGGCCTTTTGCTCACATGTT
Features (pLannotate 1.2.2; 17 found; start..end, strand, type, name):
    121..213     +  CDS            lacI (fragment): lac repressor; lacI; The lac repressor binds to the lac operator to inhibit transcription in E. coli. This inhibition can be relieved by adding lactose or isopropyl-β-D-thiogalactopyranoside (IPTG).
    268..295     -  terminator     rrnB T2 terminator: transcription terminator T2 from the E. coli rrnB gene
    427..470     +  terminator     rrnB T1 terminator: Escherichia coli rrnB; transcription terminator T1 from the E. coli rrnB gene
    517..553     -  CDS            lacZα (fragment): LacZα fragment of β-galactosidase; lacZ fragment
    570..665     +  protein_bind   attL3: mutant version of attL; recombination site for the Gateway® LR reaction LR Clonase™
    668..684     +  CDS            TEV site (fragment): tobacco etch virus (TEV) protease recognition and cleavage site
    692..2206    +  CDS            ACVR1B: ACV1B_HUMAN - Also known as ACVRLK4, ALK4. Experimental evidence at protein level: Swiss-Prot protein existence level 1. Transmembrane serine/threonine kinase activin type-1 receptor forming an activin receptor complex with activin receptor type-2 (ACVR2A or ACVR2B). Transduces the activin signal from the cell surface to the cytoplasm and is thus regulating a many physiological and pathological processes including neuronal differentiation and neuronal survival, hair follicle development and cycling, FSH production by the pituitary gland, wound healing, extracellular matrix production, immunosu
   2211..2306    -  protein_bind   attL3: mutant version of attL; recombination site for the Gateway® LR reaction LR Clonase™
   2325..2343    -  promoter       T7 promoter: promoter for bacteriophage T7 RNA polymerase
   2533..2556    +  promoter       Pc promoter (fragment): intI1 (promoter lies within the coding sequence); class 1 integron promoter
   2732..2788    +  CDS            GmR (fragment): gentamycin acetyltransferase; aacC1; confers resistance to gentamycin
   2795..3586    +  CDS            SmR: aminoglycoside adenylyltransferase (Murphy, 1985); aadA; confers resistance to spectinomycin and streptomycin
   3590..3627    -  misc_feature   MCS (fragment): pUC18/19 multiple cloning site
   3630..3675    -  CDS            traJ (fragment): oriT-recognizing protein; traJ
   3708..3817    -  oriT           oriT: incP origin of transfer
   3954..3991    +  misc_feature   MCS (fragment): pUC18/19 multiple cloning site
   4077..4665    +  rep_origin     ori: high-copy-number ColE1/pMB1/pBR322/pUC origin of replication
