[The description below was written by a language model from this plasmid's Addgene catalogue record and pLannotate feature annotations shown in this document.]
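Description:
8061-E18 is a Gateway entry clone built on the pDonr-253 donor backbone and carrying the human ACVR1B open reading frame (also known as ALK4). ACVR1B encodes a transmembrane serine/threonine kinase, the activin type-1 receptor, which pairs with type-2 activin receptors to pass activin signals into the cell. The plasmid is a bacterial propagation and shuttling vector rather than an expression construct. It replicates in E. coli from a high-copy ColE1/pUC-type origin and is selected with spectinomycin through the aadA (SmR) aminoglycoside adenylyltransferase gene. A class 1 integron Pc promoter fragment and a gentamicin-resistance gene remnant lie just upstream of this gene. The sequenced record is about 4.7 kb and also contains an incP oriT with a traJ fragment, along with small lacI, lacZα and multiple-cloning-site remnants that appear to be backbone vestiges.

The ACVR1B coding sequence is flanked by two attL recombination sites in opposing orientation. The annotation software labels both as attL3, which probably reflects sequence similarity among attL variants rather than a definitive identification. These sites allow LR Clonase to transfer the ORF into any compatible destination vector. rrnB T1 and T2 terminators upstream of the cassette insulate the insert from read-through transcription, and a T7 promoter sits just outside the downstream attL site. A short partial match to a TEV protease site is annotated between the upstream attL and the start of the ORF, but the record does not describe an intended cleavage site there. The insert retains its stop codon, so after transfer it is suited to expressing native protein or N-terminally tagged fusions, not C-terminal fusions. Promoter, tags and host are determined by the destination vector chosen.
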