Addgene plasmid #234255: 8061-E18
Purpose: Gateway ORF Entry clone of human ACVR1B with stop codon (for native or N-terminal fusions)
Depositing lab: Dominic Esposito. Depositing organization: Frederick National Laboratory.
Backbone
  Vector backbone: pDonr-253
  Backbone size w/o insert (bp): 3155
  Vector type: Gateway Entry Clone
Growth in bacteria
  Bacterial resistance: Spectinomycin, 50 μg/mL
  Growth temperature: 37°C
  Growth strain: DH5alpha
  Copy number: High Copy
Gene/Insert
  Gene/Insert name: ACVR1B (alt name: Alk4)
  Species: H. sapiens (human)
  Insert size (bp): 1596
  Entrez Gene: ACVR1B (a.k.a. ACTRIB, ACVRLK4, ALK4, SKR2)
  Cloning method: Gateway Cloning
  Sequencing primers: 5′ M13F 23-mer (5'-CCCAGTCACGACGTTGTAAAACG); 3′ attLR 23-mer (5'-TAACATCAGAGATTTTGAGACAC)
Terms and licenses: Academic/Nonprofit Terms; Industry Terms: Not Available to Industry
How to cite: 8061-E18 was a gift from Dominic Esposito (Addgene plasmid # 234255 ; http://n2t.net/addgene:234255 ; RRID:Addgene_234255)
